>Addgene plasmid #160641 | pDGB3_Omega1_Pnos:ER:lexABD:GAL4AD:T35s-OplexA:mini35S:phi31:Tnos (GB1677) | depositor full sequence | sequence record 311002 | Full Sequence
GGAGATACATGAGAATTAAGGGAGTCACGGTATGACCCCCGCCGATGACGCGGGACAAGCCGTTTTACGT
TTGGAACTGACAGAACCGCAACGTTGAAGGAGCCACTGAGCCGCGGGTTTCTGGAGTTTAATGAGCTAAG
CACATACGTCAGAAACCATTATTGCGCGTTCAAAAGTCGCCTAAGGTCACTATCAGCTAGCAAATATTTC
TTGTCAAAAATGCTCCACTGACGTTCCATAAATTCCCCTCGGTATCCAATTAGAGTCTCATATTCACTCT
CAACTCGATCGAGGCCCATGTCTGCTGGAGACATGAGAGCTGCCAACCTTTGGCCAAGCCCGCTCATGAT
CAAACGCTCTAAGAAGAACAGCCTGGCCTTGTCCCTGACGGCCGACCAGATGGTCAGTGCCTTGTTGGAT
GCTGAGCCCCCCATACTCTATTCCGAGTATGATCCTACCAGACCCTTCAGTGAAGCTTCGATGATGGGCT
TACTGACCAACCTGGCAGACAGGGAGCTGGTTCACATGATCAACTGGGCGAAGAGGGTGCCAGGCTTTGT
GGATTTGACCCTCCATGATCAGGTCCACCTTCTAGAATGTGCCTGGCTAGAGATCCTGATGATTGGACTC
GTCTGGCGCTCCATGGAGCACCCAGGGAAGCTACTGTTTGCTCCTAACTTGCTCTTGGACAGGAACCAGG
GAAAATGTGTAGAGGGCATGGTGGAGATCTTCGACATGCTGCTGGCTACATCATCTCGGTTCCGCATGAT
GAATCTGCAGGGAGAGGAGTTTGTGTGCCTCAAATCTATTATTTTGCTTAATTCTGGAGTGTACACATTT
CTGTCCAGCACCCTGAAGTCTCTGGAAGAGAAGGACCATATCCACCGAGTCCTGGACAAGATCACAGACA
CTTTGATCCACCTGATGGCCAAGGCAGGCCTGACCCTGCAGCAGCAGCACCAGCGGCTGGCCCAGCTCCT
CCTCATCCTCTCCCACATCAGGCACATGAGTAACAAAGGCATGGAGCATCTGTACAGCATGAAGTGCAAG
AACGTGGTGCCCCTCTATGACCTGCTGCTGGAGATGCTGGACGCCCACCGCCTACATGCGCCCACTAGCC
GTGGAGGGGCATCCGTGGAGGAAACGGACCAAAGCCACTTGGCCACTGCGGGCTCTACTTCGTCGCATTC
CTTGCAAAAGTATTACATCACGGGGGAGGCAGAGGGTTTCCCTGCCACAGTAATGAAAGCGTTAACGGCC
AGGCAACAAGAGGTGTTTGATCTCATCCGTGATCACATCAGCCAGACAGGTATGCCGCCGACGCGTGCGG
AAATCGCGCAGCGTTTGGGGTTCCGTTCCCCAAACGCGGCTGAAGAACATCTGAAGGCGCTGGCACGCAA
AGGCGTTATTGAAATTGTTTCCGGCGCATCACGCGGGATTCGTCTGTTGCAGGAAGAGGAAGAAGGGTTG
CCGCTGGTAGGTCGTGTGGCTGCCGGTGAACCGGCAGGTGGCAGTGGAGGGGGCGGAAGCGGGGGTACAA
ATTCTCAAGCGCTTTCACAACCAATTGCCTCCTCTAACGTTCATGATAACTTCATGAATAATGAAATCAC
GGCTAGTAAAATTGATGATGGTAATAATTCAAAACCACTGTCACCTGGTTGGACGGACCAAACTGCGTAT
AACGCGTTTGGAATCACTACAGGGATGTTTAATACCACTACAATGGATGATGTATATAACTATCTATTCG
ATGATGAAGATACCCCACCAAACCCAAAAAAAGAGTGAGCTTGGAATGGATCTTCGATCCCGATCGTTCA
AACATTTGGCAATAAAGTTTCTTAAGATTGAATCCTGTTGCCGGTCTTGCGACGATTATCATATAATTTC
TGTTGAATTACGTTAAGCATGTAATAATTAACATGTAATGCATGACGTTATTTATGAGATGGGTTTTTAT
GATTAGAGTCCCGCAATTATACATTTAATACGCGATAGAAAACAAAATATAGCGCGCAAACTAGGATAAA
TTATCGCGCDCGGTGTCATCTATGTTACTAGATCGGGAATTGCCAAGCTAATTCTTGAAGACGAAAGGGC
CTCGTGATACGCCTATTTTTATAGGTTAATGTCATGATAATAATGGTTTCTTAGACGTCAGGTGGCACTT
TTCGGGGAAATGTGCGCGGAACCCCTATTTGTTTATTTTTCTAAATACATTCAAATATGTATCCGCTCAT
GAGACAATAACCCTGATAAATGCTTCAATAATGGGACCGACTCGCGCTGTCAGGAGAGCTTGGGCTGCAG
GTCGAGGCTAAAAAACTAATCGCATTATCATCCCCTCGACGTACTGTACATATAACCACTGGTTTTATAT
ACAGCAGTACTGTACATATAACCACTGGTTTTATATACAGCAGTCGACGTACTGTACATATAACCACTGG
TTTTATATACAGCAGTACTGTACATATAACCACTGGTTTTATATACAGCAGTCGAGGTAAGATTAGATAT
GGATATGTATATGGATATGTATATGGTGGTAATGCCATGTAATATGCTCCCCTTCGCAAGACCCTTCCTC
TATATAAGGAAGTTCATTTCATTTGGAGAGGACTCCGGTATTTTTACAACAATTACCACAACAAAACAAA
CAACAAACAACATTACAATTTACTATTCTAGTCGAAATGGACACGTATGCCGGCGCTTATGATAGACAAT
CAAGAGAAAGAGAGAACTCTTCTGCCGCCTCTCCAGCTACACAGAGATCTGCCAACGAGGATAAAGCTGC
TGATTTACAAAGAGAGGTAGAGAGAGATGGGGGTAGGTTTAGATTTGTGGGTCATTTCTCTGAGGCTCCT
GGTACATCAGCCTTTGGTACTGCTGAACGGCCTGAATTTGAAAGAATATTAAATGAGTGTCGGGCCGGTC
GACTAAATATGATAATAGTTTATGATGTATCTAGGTTCAGTAGACTCAAAGTTATGGATGCAATTCCGAT
CGTGAGCGAGCTACTTGCACTCGGTGTTACTATCGTAAGTACACAAGAAGGTGTATTCAGGCAGGGTAAT
GTGATGGACCTTATACACCTTATTATGCGACTCGACGCTAGCCATAAAGAGTCATCACTGAAGAGTGCTA
AAATCTTGGACACCAAGAACCTGCAAAGGGAGCTTGGAGGCTATGTAGGAGGAAAAGCTCCGTATGGTTT
CGAACTCGTGAGTGAGACAAAAGAGATTACCAGAAATGGTAGGATGGTGAACGTGGTTATTAATAAGCTA
GCTCATAGCACAACCCCTCTCACAGGGCCTTTTGAGTTCGAACCTGACGTTATTAGATGGTGGTGGAGAG
AGATCAAAACTCACAAACATCTTCCATTTAAGCCAGGTAGCCAGGCTGCTATCCACCCTGGATCTATCAC
TGGGCTTTGTAAAAGGATGGATGCTGACGCAGTGCCAACTCGAGGGGAAACAATCGGTAAGAAGACTGCA
TCTTCCGCTTGGGATCCCGCTACAGTTATGAGAATCCTTCGGGATCCGCGTATTGCTGGATTCGCCGCAG
AAGTCATTTATAAGAAAAAACCTGATGGTACTCCTACTACAAAAATCGAAGGTTATAGGATCCAAAGGGA
TCCTATTACTTTGCGTCCAGTTGAATTAGACTGTGGACCGATCATCGAACCTGCCGAGTGGTACGAGTTG
CAGGCCTGGCTTGATGGTAGAGGGCGTGGAAAGGGTTTATCTCGGGGACAGGCAATTTTGTCAGCAATGG
ATAAGCTTTATTGTGAGTGTGGGGCTGTTATGACATCAAAACGTGGAGAAGAGTCAATCAAGGATTCTTA
CAGGTGCAGACGTCGTAAAGTGGTGGACCCTTCTGCTCCAGGACAGCATGAGGGTACATGCAACGTTTCT
ATGGCTGCTCTTGATAAATTTGTGGCCGAACGTATTTTCAACAAGATTAGACACGCTGAAGGGGATGAGG
AAACTTTAGCTCTTCTTTGGGAGGCTGCCCGGCGTTTTGGTAAGCTAACAGAGGCACCAGAAAAAAGTGG
CGAAAGAGCTAATTTGGTAGCCGAAAGAGCAGACGCCTTGAATGCATTGGAAGAACTTTACGAAGATAGG
GCTGCCGGAGCATATGATGGACCAGTTGGTCGGAAGCATTTCAGGAAGCAACAAGCTGCACTAACTTTGA
GACAGCAAGGCGCAGAGGAGCGACTCGCAGAGCTTGAGGCCGCCGAGGCCCCAAAGCTTCCACTCGATCA
ATGGTTTCCTGAGGATGCCGACGCTGATCCTACAGGTCCAAAGAGCTGGTGGGGAAGAGCTAGCGTAGAC
GATAAGAGAGTGTTTGTGGGTCTATTTGTTGACAAGATTGTAGTTACTAAGTCCACTACGGGTCGAGGAC
AGGGCACTCCCATCGAAAAGAGAGCCAGTATTACCTGGGCAAAGCCTCCAACCGATGATGATGAAGACGA
TGCACAAGATGGTACCGAGGATGTGGCAGCACCAAAAAAAAAGAGGAAGGTGTAAGCTTGGAATGGATCT
TCGATCCCGATCGTTCAAACATTTGGCAATAAAGTTTCTTAAGATTGAATCCTGTTGCCGGTCTTGCGAC
GATTATCATATAATTTCTGTTGAATTACGTTAAGCATGTAATAATTAACATGTAATGCATGACGTTATTT
ATGAGATGGGTTTTTATGATTAGAGTCCCGCAATTATACATTTAATACGCGATAGAAAACAAAATATAGC
GCGCAAACTAGGATAAATTATCGCGCDCGGTGTCATCTATGTTACTAGATCGGGAATTGCCAAGCTAATT
CTTGAAGACGAAAGGGCCTCGTGATACGCCTATTTTTATAGGTTAATGTCATGATAATAATGGTTTCTTA
GACGTCAGGTGGCACTTTTCGGGGAAATGTGCGCGGAACCCCTATTTGTTTATTTTTCTAAATACATTCA
AATATGTATCCGCTCATGAGACAATAACCCTGATAAATGCTTCAATAATGGGACCGACTCGCGCTGTCAT
GAGACCGGATCCTGACAGGATATATTGGCGGGTAAACCTAAGAGAAAAGAGCGTTTATTAGAATAATCGG
ATATTTAAAAGGGCGTGAAAAGGTTTATCCGTTCGTCCATTTGTATGTGCATGCCAACCACAGGGTTCCC
CTCGGGATCAAAGTACTTTGATCCAACCCCTCCGCTGCTATAGTGCAGTCGGCTTCTGACGTTCAGTGCA
GCCGTCATCTGAAAACGACATGTCGCACAAGTCCTAAGTTACGCGACAGGCTGCCGCCCTGCCCTTTTCC
TGGCGTTTTCTTGTCGCGTGTTTTAGTCGCATAAAGTAGAATACTTGCGACTAGAACCGGAGACATTACG
CCATGAACAAGAGCGCCGCCGCTGGCCTGCTGGGCTATGCCCGCGTCAGCACCGACGACCAGGACTTGAC
CAACCAACGGGCCGAACTGCACGCGGCCGGCTGCACCAAGCTGTTTTCCGAGAAGATCACCGGCACCAGG
CGCGACCGCCCGGAGCTGGCCAGGATGCTTGACCACCTACGCCCTGGCGACGTTGTGACAGTGACCAGGC
TAGACCGCCTGGCCCGCAGCACCCGCGACCTACTGGACATTGCCGAGCGCATCCAGGAGGCCGGCGCGGG
CCTGCGTAGCCTGGCAGAGCCGTGGGCCGACACCACCACGCCGGCCGGCCGCATGGTGTTGACCGTGTTC
GCCGGCATTGCCGAGTTCGAGCGTTCCCTAATCATCGACCGCACCCGGAGCGGGCGCGAGGCCGCCAAGG
CCCGAGGCGTGAAGTTTGGCCCCCGCCCTACCCTCACCCCGGCACAGATCGCGCACGCCCGCGAGCTGAT
CGACCAGGAAGGCCGCACCGTGAAAGAGGCGGCTGCACTGCTTGGCGTGCATCGCTCGACCCTGTACCGC
GCACTTGAGCGCAGCGAGGAAGTGACGCCCACCGAGGCCAGGCGGCGCGGTGCCTTCCGTGAGGACGCAT
TGACCGAGGCCGACGCCCTGGCGGCCGCCGAGAATGAACGCCAAGAGGAACAAGCATGAAACCGCACCAG
GACGGCCAGGACGAACCGTTTTTCATTACCGAAGAGATCGAGGCGGAGATGATCGCGGCCGGGTACGTGT
TCGAGCCGCCCGCGCACCTCTCAACCGTGCGGCTGCATGAAATCCTGGCCGGTTTGTCTGATGCCAAGCT
GGCGGCCTGGCCGGCCAGCTTGGCCGCTGAAGAAACCGAGCGCCGCCGTCTAAAAAGGTGATGTGTATTT
GAGTAAAACAGCTTGCGTCATGCGGTCGCTGCGTATATGATCCGATGAGTAAATAAACAAATACGCAAGG
GGAACGCATGAAGGTTATCGCTGTACTTAACCAGAAAGGCGGGTCAGGCAAGACGACCATCGGAACCCAT
CTAGCCCGCGCCCTGCAACTCGCCGGGGCCGATGTTCTGTTAGTCGATTCCGATCCCCAGGGCAGTGCCC
GCGATTGGGCGGCCGTGCGGGAAGATCAACCGCTAACCGTTGTCGGCATCGACCGCCCGACGATTGACCG
CGACGTGAAGGCCATCGGCCGGCGCGACTTCGTAGTGATCGACGGAGCGCCCCAGGCGGCGGACTTGGCT
GTGTCCGCGATCAAGGCAGCCGACTTCGTGCTGATTCCGGTGCAGCCAAGCCCTTACGACATATGGGCCA
CCGCCGACCTGGTGGAGCTGGTTAAGCAGCGCATTGAGGTCACGGATGGAAGGCTACAAGCGGCCTTTGT
CGTGTCGCGGGCGATCAAAGGCACGCGCATCGGCGGTGAGGTTGCCGAGGCGCTGGCCGGGTACGAGCTG
CCCATTCTTGAGTCCCGTATCACGCAGCGCGTGAGCTACCCAGGCACTGCCGCCGCCGGCACAACCGTTC
TTGAATCAGAACCCGAGGGCGACGCTGCCCGCGAGGTCCAGGCGCTGGCCGCTGAAATTAAATCAAAACT
CATTTGAGTTAATGAGGTAAAGAGAAAATGAGCAAAAGCACAAACACGCTAAGTGCCGGCCGTCCGAGCG
CACGCAGCAGCAAGGCTGCAACGTTGGCCAGCCTGGCAGACACGCCAGCCATGAAGCGGGTCAACTTTCA
GTTGCCGGCGGAGGATCACACCAAGCTGAAGATGTACGCGGTACGCCAAGGCAAGACCATTACCGAGCTG
CTATCTGAATAGATCGCGCAGCTACCAGAGTAAATGAGCAAATGAATAAATGAGTAGATGAATTTTAGCG
GCTAAAGGAGGCGGCATGGAAAATCAAGAACAACCAGGCACCGACGCCGTGGAATGCCCCATGTGTGGAG
GAACGGGCGGTTGGCCAGGCGTAAGCGGCTGGGTTGTCTGCCGGCCCTGCAATGGCACTGGAACCCCCAA
GCCCGAGGAATCGGCGTGACGGTCGCAAACCATCCGGCCCGGTACAAATCGGCGCGGCGCTGGGTGATGA
CCTGGTGGAGAAGTTGAAGGCCGCGCAGGCCGCCCAGCGGCAACGCATCGAGGCAGAAGCACGCCCCGGT
GAATCGTGGCAAGCGGCCGCTGATCGAATCCGCAAAGAATCCCGGCAACCGCCGGCAGCCGGTGCGCCGT
CGATTAGGAAGCCGCCCAAGGGCGACGAGCAACCAGATTTTTTCGTTCCGATGCTCTATGACGTGGGCAC
CCGCGATAGTCGCAGCATCATGGACGTGGCCGTTTTCCGTCTGTCGAAGCGTGACCGACGAGCTGGCGAG
GTGATCCGCTACGAGCTTCCAGACGGGCACGTAGAGGTTTCCGCAGGGCCGGCCGGCATGGCCAGTGTGT
GGGATTACGACCTGGTACTGATGGCGGTTTCCCATCTAACCGAATCCATGAACCGATACCGGGAAGGGAA
GGGAGACAAGCCCGGCCGCGTGTTCCGTCCACACGTTGCGGACGTACTCAAGTTCTGCCGGCGAGCCGAT
GGCGGAAAGCAGAAAGACGACCTGGTAGAAACCTGCATTCGGTTAAACACCACGCACGTTGCCATGCAGC
GTACGAAGAAGGCCAAGAACGGCCGCCTGGTGACGGTATCCGAGGGTGAAGCCTTGATTAGCCGCTACAA
GATCGTAAAGAGCGAAACCGGGCGGCCGGAGTACATCGAGATCGAGCTAGCTGATTGGATGTACCGCGAG
ATCACAGAAGGCAAGAACCCGGACGTGCTGACGGTTCACCCCGATTACTTTTTGATCGATCCCGGCATCG
GCCGTTTTCTCTACCGCCTGGCACGCCGCGCCGCAGGCAAGGCAGAAGCCAGATGGTTGTTCAAGACGAT
CTACGAACGCAGTGGCAGCGCCGGAGAGTTCAAGAAGTTCTGTTTCACCGTGCGCAAGCTGATCGGGTCA
AATGACCTGCCGGAGTACGATTTGAAGGAGGAGGCGGGGCAGGCTGGCCCGATCCTAGTCATGCGCTACC
GCAACCTGATCGAGGGCGAAGCATCCGCCGGTTCCTAATGTACGGAGCAGATGCTAGGGCAAATTGCCCT
AGCAGGGGAAAAAGGTCGAAAAGGACTCTTTCCTGTGGATAGCACGTACATTGGGAACCCAAAGCCGTAC
ATTGGGAACCGGAACCCGTACATTGGGAACCCAAAGCCGTACATTGGGAACCGGTCACACATGTAAGTGA
CTGATATAAAAGAGAAAAAAGGCGATTTTTCCGCCTAAAACTCTTTAAAACTTATTAAAACTCTTAAAAC
CCGCCTGGCCTGTGCATAACTGTCTGGCCAGCGCACAGCCGAAGAGCTGCAAAAAGCGCCTACCCTTCGG
TCGCTGCGCTCCCTACGCCCCGCCGCTTCGCGTCGGCCTATCGCGGCCGCTGGCCGCTCAAAAATGGCTG
GCCTACGGCCAGGCAATCTACCAGGGCGCGGACAAGCCGCGCCGTCGCCACTCGACCGCCGGCGCCCACA
TCAAGGCACCCTGCCTCGCGCGTTTCGGTGATGACGGTGAAAACCTCTGACACATGCAGCTCCCGGTGAC
GGTCACAGCTTGTCTGTAAGCGGATGCCGGGAGCAGACAAGCCCGTCAGGGCGCGTCAGCGGGTGTTGGC
GGGTGTCGGGGCGCAGCCATGACCCAGTCACGTAGCGATAGCGGAGTGTATACTGGCTTAACTATGCGGC
ATCAGAGCAGATTGTACTGAGAGTGCACCATATGCGGTGTGAAATACCGCACAGATGCGTAAGGAGAAAA
TACCGCATCAGGCGCTCTTCCGCTTCCTCGCTCACTGACTCGCTGCGCTCGGTCGTTCGGCTGCGGCGAG
CGGTATCAGCTCACTCAAAGGCGGTAATACGGTTATCCACAGAATCAGGGGATAACGCAGGAAAGAACAT
GTGAGCAAAAGGCCAGCAAAAGGCCAGGAACCGTAAAAAGGCCGCGTTGCTGGCGTTTTTCCATAGGCTC
CGCCCCCCTGACGAGCATCACAAAAATCGACGCTCAAGTCAGAGGTGGCGAAACCCGACAGGACTATAAA
GATACCAGGCGTTTCCCCCTGGAAGCTCCCTCGTGCGCTCTCCTGTTCCGACCCTGCCGCTTACCGGATA
CCTGTCCGCCTTTCTCCCTTCGGGAAGCGTGGCGCTTTCTCATAGCTCACGCTGTAGGTATCTCAGTTCG
GTGTAGGTCGTTCGCTCCAAGCTGGGCTGTGTGCACGAACCCCCCGTTCAGCCCGACCGCTGCGCCTTAT
CCGGTAACTATCGTCTTGAGTCCAACCCGGTAAGACACGACTTATCGCCACTGGCAGCAGCCACTGGTAA
CAGGATTAGCAGAGCGAGGTATGTAGGCGGTGCTACAGAGTTCTTGAAGTGGTGGCCTAACTACGGCTAC
ACTAGAAGGACAGTATTTGGTATCTGCGCTCTGCTGAAGCCAGTTACCTTCGGAAAAAGAGTTGGTAGCT
CTTGATCCGGCAAACAAACCACCGCTGGTAGCGGTGGTTTTTTTGTTTGCAAGCAGCAGATTACGCGCAG
AAAAAAAGGATCTCAAGAAGATCCTTTGATCTTTTCTACGGGGTCTGACGCTCAGTGGAACGAAAACTCA
CGTTAAGGGATTTTGGTCATGCATTCTAGGTGATTATTTGCCGACTACCTTGGTGATCTCGCCTTTCACG
TAGTGGACAAATTCTTCCAACTGATCTGCGCGCGAGGCCAAGCGATCTTCTTCTTGTCCAAGATAAGCCT
GTCTAGCTTCAAGTATGACGGGCTGATACTGGGCCGGCAGGCGCTCCATTGCCCAGTCGGCAGCGACATC
CTTCGGCGCGATTTTGCCGGTTACTGCGCTGTACCAAATGCGGGACAACGTAAGCACTACATTTCGCTCA
TCACCAGCCCAGTCGGGCGGCGAGTTCCATAGCGTTAAGGTTTCATTTAGCGCCTCAAATAGATCCTGTT
CAGGAACCGGATCAAAGAGTTCCTCCGCCGCTGGACCTACCAAGGCAACGCTATGTTCTCTTGCTTTTGT
CAGCAAGATAGCCAGATCAATGTCGATCGTGGCTGGCTCGAAGATACCTGCAAGAATGTCATTGCGCTGC
CATTCTCCAAATTGCAGTTCGCGCTTAGCTGGATAACGCCACGGAATGATGTCGTCGTGCACAACAATGG
TGACTTCTACAGCGCGGAGAATCTCGCTCTCTCCAGGGGAAGCCGAAGTTTCCAAAAGGTCGTTGATCAA
AGCTCGCCGCGTTGTTTCATCAAGCCTTACGGTCACCGTAACCAGCAAATCAATATCACTGTGTGGCTTC
AGGCCGCCATCCACTGCGGAGCCGTACAAATGTACGGCCAGCAACGTCGGTTCGAGATGGCGCTCGATGA
CGCCAACTACCTCTGATAGTTGAGTCGATACTTCGGCGATCACCGCTTCCCTCATAATGTTTAACTTTGT
TTTAGGGCGACTGCCCTGCTGCGTAACATCGTTGCTGCTCCATAACATCAAACATCGACCCACGGCGTAA
CGCGCTTGCTGCTTGGATGCCCGAGGCATAGACTGTACCCCAAAAAAACAGTCATAACAAGCCATGAAAA
CCGCCACTGCGCCGTTACCACCGCTGCGTTCGGTCAAGGTTCTGGACCAGTTGCGTGAGCGCATACGCTA
CTTGCATTACAGCTTACGAACCGAACAGGCTTATGTCCACTGGGTTCGTGCCTTCATCCGTTTCCACGGT
GTGCGTCACCCGGCAACCTTGGGTAGCAGCGAAGTCGAGGCATTTCTGTCCTGGCTGGAACAGAACTTAT
TATTTCCTTCCTCTTTTCTACAGTATTTAAAGATACCCCAAGAAGCTAATTATAACAAGACGAACTCCAA
TTCACTGTTCCTTGCATTCTAAAACCTTAAATACCAGAAAACAGCTTTTTCAAAGTTGTTTTCAAAGTTG
GCGTATAACATAGTATCGACGGAGCCGATTTTGAAACCGCGGTGATCACAGGCAGCAACGCTCTGTCATC
GTTACAATCAACATGCTACCCTCCGCGAGATCATCCGTGTTTCAAACCCGGCAGCTTAGTTGCCGTTCTT
CCGAATAGCATCGGTAACATGAGCAAAGTCTGCCGCCTTACAACGGCTCTCCCGCTGACGCCGTCCCGGA
CTGATGGGCTGCCTGTATCGAGTGGTGATTTTGTGCCGAGCTGCCGGTCGGGGAGCTGTTGGCTGGCTGG
TGGCAGGATATATTGTGGTGTAAACATAACGGATCCGGTCTCA
Features (pLannotate 1.2.2; 24 found; start..end, strand, type, name):
     83..262     +  promoter       NOS promoter: nopaline synthase promoter
    304..1239    +  CDS            ERT2: mutated ligand-binding domain of the human estrogen receptor (Feil et al., 1997)
   1243..1494    +  CDS            LexA BD: DNA-binding domain of E. coli LexA; lexA (truncated); binds the 16-bp palindromic sequence 5'-CTGTATATATATACAG-3'
   1537..1786    +  CDS            GAL4 activation domain (fragment): activation domain of the GAL4 transcriptional activator; Saccharomyces cerevisiae GAL4 (truncated)
   1812..2064    +  terminator     NOS terminator: nopaline synthase terminator and poly(A) signal
   2185..2272    +  promoter       AmpR promoter (fragment): bla
   2315..2343    -  promoter       GAL1 promoter (fragment): S. cerevisiae GAL1; inducible promoter, regulated by Gal4
   2507..2566    -  promoter       GAL10 promoter (fragment): S. cerevisiae GAL10; inducible promoter, regulated by Gal4
   2576..2622    +  promoter       minimal CaMV 35S promoter: minimal 35S promoter from cauliflower mosaic virus
   2655..2680    +  misc_feature   TMV Ω (fragment): translational enhancer from the tobacco mosaic virus 5'-leader sequence (Gallie et al., 1988)
   4559..4811    +  terminator     NOS terminator: nopaline synthase terminator and poly(A) signal
   4932..5019    +  promoter       AmpR promoter (fragment): bla
   5053..5077    +  misc_feature   RB T-DNA repeat: right border repeat from nopaline C58 T-DNA
   5417..5818    +  CDS            Y4CG_SINFN (fragment): Protein inferred from homology: Swiss-Prot protein existence level 3. From Sinorhizobium fredii (strain NBRC 101917 / NGR234).
   6378..7007    +  CDS            pVS1 StaA: stability protein from the Pseudomonas plasmid pVS1 (Heeb et al., 2000)
   7440..8508    +  CDS            pVS1 RepA (fragment): replication protein from the Pseudomonas plasmid pVS1 (Heeb et al., 2000)
   8574..8768    +  rep_origin     pVS1 oriV: origin of replication for the Pseudomonas plasmid pVS1 (Heeb et al., 2000)
   8971..9010    +  CDS            rop (fragment): Rop protein, which maintains plasmids at low copy number; rop
   9112..9252    +  misc_feature   bom: basis of mobility region from pBR322
   9438..10026   -  rep_origin     ori: high-copy-number ColE1/pMB1/pBR322/pUC origin of replication
  10117..10905   -  CDS            aadA: S3AD_ECOLX - Experimental evidence at protein level: Swiss-Prot protein existence level 1. Mediates bacterial resistance to the antibiotics streptomycin and spectinomycin. From Escherichia coli.
  10912..10968   -  CDS            GmR (fragment): gentamycin acetyltransferase; aacC1; confers resistance to gentamycin
  11144..11167   -  promoter       Pc promoter (fragment): intI1 (promoter lies within the coding sequence); class 1 integron promoter
  11691..11715   +  misc_feature   LB T-DNA repeat: left border repeat from nopaline C58 T-DNA
