>Addgene plasmid #160641 | pDGB3_Omega1_Pnos:ER:lexABD:GAL4AD:T35s-OplexA:mini35S:phi31:Tnos (GB1677) | addgene full sequence | sequence record 321669 | Addgene NGS Result
ATATAGAGGAAGGGTCTTGCGAAGGGGAGCATATTACATGGCATTACCACCATATACATATCCATATACA
TATCCATATCTAATCTTACCTCGACTGCTGTATATAAAACCAGTGGTTATATGTACAGTACTGCTGTATA
TAAAACCAGTGGTTATATGTACAGTACGTCGACTGCTGTATATAAAACCAGTGGTTATATGTACAGTACT
GCTGTATATAAAACCAGTGGTTATATGTACAGTACGTCGAGGGGATGATAATGCGATTAGTTTTTTAGCC
TCGACCTGCAGCCCAAGCTCTCCTGACAGCGCGAGTCGGTCCCATTATTGAAGCATTTATCAGGGTTATT
GTCTCATGAGCGGATACATATTTGAATGTATTTAGAAAAATAAACAAATAGGGGTTCCGCGCACATTTCC
CCGAAAAGTGCCACCTGACGTCTAAGAAACCATTATTATCATGACATTAACCTATAAAAATAGGCGTATC
ACGAGGCCCTTTCGTCTTCAAGAATTAGCTTGGCAATTCCCGATCTAGTAACATAGATGACACCGCGCGC
GATAATTTATCCTAGTTTGCGCGCTATATTTTGTTTTCTATCGCGTATTAAATGTATAATTGCGGGACTC
TAATCATAAAAACCCATCTCATAAATAACGTCATGCATTACATGTTAATTATTGCATGCTTAACGTAATT
CAACAGAAATTATATGATAATCGTCGCAAGACCGGCAACAGGATTCAATCTTAAGAAACTTTATTGCCAA
ATGTTTGAACGATCGGGATCGAAGATCCATTCCAAGCTCACTCTTTTTTTGGGTTTGGTGGGGTATCTTC
ATCATCGAATAGATAGTTATATACATCATCCATTGTAGTGGTATTAAACATCCCTGTAGTGATTCCAAAC
GCGTTATACGCAGTTTGGTCCGTCCAACCAGGTGACAGTGGTTTTGAATTATTACCATCATCAATTTTAC
TAGCCGTGATTTCATTATTCATGAAGTTATCATGAACGTTAGAGGAGGCAATTGGTTGTGAAAGCGCTTG
AGAATTTGTACCCCCGCTTCCGCCCCCTCCACTGCCACCTGCCGGTTCACCGGCAGCCACACGACCTACC
AGCGGCAACCCTTCTTCCTCTTCCTGCAACAGACGAATCCCGCGTGATGCGCCGGAAACAATTTCAATAA
CGCCTTTGCGTGCCAGCGCCTTCAGATGTTCTTCAGCCGCGTTTGGGGAACGGAACCCCAAACGCTGCGC
GATTTCCGCACGCGTCGGCGGCATACCTGTCTGGCTGATGTGATCACGGATGAGATCAAACACCTCTTGT
TGCCTGGCCGTTAACGCTTTCATTACTGTGGCAGGGAAACCCTCTGCCTCCCCCGTGATGTAATACTTTT
GCAAGGAATGCGACGAAGTAGAGCCCGCAGTGGCCAAGTGGCTTTGGTCCGTTTCCTCCACGGATGCCCC
TCCACGGCTAGTGGGCGCATGTAGGCGGTGGGCGTCCAGCATCTCCAGCAGCAGGTCATAGAGGGGCACC
ACGTTCTTGCACTTCATGCTGTACAGATGCTCCATGCCTTTGTTACTCATGTGCCTGATGTGGGAGAGGA
TGAGGAGGAGCTGGGCCAGCCGCTGGTGCTGCTGCTGCAGGGTCAGGCCTGCCTTGGCCATCAGGTGGAT
CAAAGTGTCTGTGATCTTGTCCAGGACTCGGTGGATATGGTCCTTCTCTTCCAGAGACTTCAGGGTGCTG
GACAGAAATGTGTACACTCCAGAATTAAGCAAAATAATAGATTTGAGGCACACAAACTCCTCTCCCTGCA
GATTCATCATGCGGAACCGAGATGATGTAGCCAGCAGCATGTCGAAGATCTCCACCATGCCCTCTACACA
TTTTCCCTGGTTCCTGTCCAAGAGCAAGTTAGGAGCAAACAGTAGCTTCCCTGGGTGCTCCATGGAGCGC
CAGACGAGTCCAATCATCAGGATCTCTAGCCAGGCACATTCTAGAAGGTGGACCTGATCATGGAGGGTCA
AATCCACAAAGCCTGGCACCCTCTTCGCCCAGTTGATCATGTGAACCAGCTCCCTGTCTGCCAGGTTGGT
CAGTAAGCCCATCATCGAAGCTTCACTGAAGGGTCTGGTAGGATCATACTCGGAATAGAGTATGGGGGGC
TCAGCATCCAACAAGGCACTGACCATCTGGTCGGCCGTCAGGGACAAGGCCAGGCTGTTCTTCTTAGAGC
GTTTGATCATGAGCGGGCTTGGCCAAAGGTTGGCAGCTCTCATGTCTCCAGCAGACATGGGCCTCGATCG
AGTTGAGAGTGAATATGAGACTCTAATTGGATACCGAGGGGAATTTATGGAACGTCAGTGGAGCATTTTT
GACAAGAAATATTTGCTAGCTGATAGTGACCTTAGGCGACTTTTGAACGCGCAATAATGGTTTCTGACGT
ATGTGCTTAGCTCATTAAACTCCAGAAACCCGCGGCTCAGTGGCTCCTTCAACGTTGCGGTTCTGTCAGT
TCCAAACGTAAAACGGCTTGTCCCGCGTCATCGGCGGGGGTCATACCGTGACTCCCTTAATTCTCATGTA
TCTCCTGAGACCGGATCCGTTATGTTTACACCACAATATATCCTGCCACCAGCCAGCCAACAGCTCCCCG
ACCGGCAGCTCGGCACAAAATCACCACTCGATACAGGCAGCCCATCAGTCCGGGACGGCGTCAGCGGGAG
AGCCGTTGTAAGGCGGCAGACTTTGCTCATGTTACCGATGCTATTCGGAAGAACGGCAACTAAGCTGCCG
GGTTTGAAACACGGATGATCTCGCGGAGGGTAGCATGTTGATTGTAACGATGACAGAGCGTTGCTGCCTG
TGATCACCGCGGTTTCAAAATCGGCTCCGTCGATACTATGTTATACGCCAACTTTGAAAACAACTTTGAA
AAAGCTGTTTTCTGGTATTTAAGGTTTTAGAATGCAAGGAACAGTGAATTGGAGTTCGTCTTGTTATAAT
TAGCTTCTTGGGGTATCTTTAAATACTGTAGAAAAGAGGAAGGAAATAATAAGTTCTGTTCCAGCCAGGA
CAGAAATGCCTCGACTTCGCTGCTACCCAAGGTTGCCGGGTGACGCACACCGTGGAAACGGATGAAGGCA
CGAACCCAGTGGACATAAGCCTGTTCGGTTCGTAAGCTGTAATGCAAGTAGCGTATGCGCTCACGCAACT
GGTCCAGAACCTTGACCGAACGCAGCGGTGGTAACGGCGCAGTGGCGGTTTTCATGGCTTGTTATGACTG
TTTTTTTGGGGTACAGTCTATGCCTCGGGCATCCAAGCAGCAAGCGCGTTACGCCGTGGGTCGATGTTTG
ATGTTATGGAGCAGCAACGATGTTACGCAGCAGGGCAGTCGCCCTAAAACAAAGTTAAACATTATGAGGG
AAGCGGTGATCGCCGAAGTATCGACTCAACTATCAGAGGTAGTTGGCGTCATCGAGCGCCATCTCGAACC
GACGTTGCTGGCCGTACATTTGTACGGCTCCGCAGTGGATGGCGGCCTGAAGCCACACAGTGATATTGAT
TTGCTGGTTACGGTGACCGTAAGGCTTGATGAAACAACGCGGCGAGCTTTGATCAACGACCTTTTGGAAA
CTTCGGCTTCCCCTGGAGAGAGCGAGATTCTCCGCGCTGTAGAAGTCACCATTGTTGTGCACGACGACAT
CATTCCGTGGCGTTATCCAGCTAAGCGCGAACTGCAATTTGGAGAATGGCAGCGCAATGACATTCTTGCA
GGTATCTTCGAGCCAGCCACGATCGACATTGATCTGGCTATCTTGCTGACAAAAGCAAGAGAACATAGCG
TTGCCTTGGTAGGTCCAGCGGCGGAGGAACTCTTTGATCCGGTTCCTGAACAGGATCTATTTGAGGCGCT
AAATGAAACCTTAACGCTATGGAACTCGCCGCCCGACTGGGCTGGTGATGAGCGAAATGTAGTGCTTACG
TTGTCCCGCATTTGGTACAGCGCAGTAACCGGCAAAATCGCGCCGAAGGATGTCGCTGCCGACTGGGCAA
TGGAGCGCCTGCCGGCCCAGTATCAGCCCGTCATACTTGAAGCTAGACAGGCTTATCTTGGACAAGAAGA
AGATCGCTTGGCCTCGCGCGCAGATCAGTTGGAAGAATTTGTCCACTACGTGAAAGGCGAGATCACCAAG
GTAGTCGGCAAATAATCACCTAGAATGCATGACCAAAATCCCTTAACGTGAGTTTTCGTTCCACTGAGCG
TCAGACCCCGTAGAAAAGATCAAAGGATCTTCTTGAGATCCTTTTTTTCTGCGCGTAATCTGCTGCTTGC
AAACAAAAAAACCACCGCTACCAGCGGTGGTTTGTTTGCCGGATCAAGAGCTACCAACTCTTTTTCCGAA
GGTAACTGGCTTCAGCAGAGCGCAGATACCAAATACTGTCCTTCTAGTGTAGCCGTAGTTAGGCCACCAC
TTCAAGAACTCTGTAGCACCGCCTACATACCTCGCTCTGCTAATCCTGTTACCAGTGGCTGCTGCCAGTG
GCGATAAGTCGTGTCTTACCGGGTTGGACTCAAGACGATAGTTACCGGATAAGGCGCAGCGGTCGGGCTG
AACGGGGGGTTCGTGCACACAGCCCAGCTTGGAGCGAACGACCTACACCGAACTGAGATACCTACAGCGT
GAGCTATGAGAAAGCGCCACGCTTCCCGAAGGGAGAAAGGCGGACAGGTATCCGGTAAGCGGCAGGGTCG
GAACAGGAGAGCGCACGAGGGAGCTTCCAGGGGGAAACGCCTGGTATCTTTATAGTCCTGTCGGGTTTCG
CCACCTCTGACTTGAGCGTCGATTTTTGTGATGCTCGTCAGGGGGGCGGAGCCTATGGAAAAACGCCAGC
AACGCGGCCTTTTTACGGTTCCTGGCCTTTTGCTGGCCTTTTGCTCACATGTTCTTTCCTGCGTTATCCC
CTGATTCTGTGGATAACCGTATTACCGCCTTTGAGTGAGCTGATACCGCTCGCCGCAGCCGAACGACCGA
GCGCAGCGAGTCAGTGAGCGAGGAAGCGGAAGAGCGCCTGATGCGGTATTTTCTCCTTACGCATCTGTGC
GGTATTTCACACCGCATATGGTGCACTCTCAGTACAATCTGCTCTGATGCCGCATAGTTAAGCCAGTATA
CACTCCGCTATCGCTACGTGACTGGGTCATGGCTGCGCCCCGACACCCGCCAACACCCGCTGACGCGCCC
TGACGGGCTTGTCTGCTCCCGGCATCCGCTTACAGACAAGCTGTGACCGTCACCGGGAGCTGCATGTGTC
AGAGGTTTTCACCGTCATCACCGAAACGCGCGAGGCAGGGTGCCTTGATGTGGGCGCCGGCGGTCGAGTG
GCGACGGCGCGGCTTGTCCGCGCCCTGGTAGATTGCCTGGCCGTAGGCCAGCCATTTTTGAGCGGCCAGC
GGCCGCGATAGGCCGACGCGAAGCGGCGGGGCGTAGGGAGCGCAGCGACCGAAGGGTAGGCGCTTTTTGC
AGCTCTTCGGCTGTGCGCTGGCCAGACAGTTATGCACAGGCCAGGCGGGTTTTAAGAGTTTTAATAAGTT
TTAAAGAGTTTTAGGCGGAAAAATCGCCTTTTTTCTCTTTTATATCAGTCACTTACATGTGTGACCGGTT
CCCAATGTACGGCTTTGGGTTCCCAATGTACGGGTTCCGGTTCCCAATGTACGGCTTTGGGTTCCCAATG
TACGTGCTATCCACAGGAAAGAGTCCTTTTCGACCTTTTTCCCCTGCTAGGGCAATTTGCCCTAGCATCT
GCTCCGTACATTAGGAACCGGCGGATGCTTCGCCCTCGATCAGGTTGCGGTAGCGCATGACTAGGATCGG
GCCAGCCTGCCCCGCCTCCTCCTTCAAATCGTACTCCGGCAGGTCATTTGACCCGATCAGCTTGCGCACG
GTGAAACAGAACTTCTTGAACTCTCCGGCGCTGCCACTGCGTTCGTAGATCGTCTTGAACAACCATCTGG
CTTCTGCCTTGCCTGCGGCGCGGCGTGCCAGGCGGTAGAGAAAACGGCCGATGCCGGGATCGATCAAAAA
GTAATCGGGGTGAACCGTCAGCACGTCCGGGTTCTTGCCTTCTGTGATCTCGCGGTACATCCAATCAGCT
AGCTCGATCTCGATGTACTCCGGCCGCCCGGTTTCGCTCTTTACGATCTTGTAGCGGCTAATCAAGGCTT
CACCCTCGGATACCGTCACCAGGCGGCCGTTCTTGGCCTTCTTCGTACGCTGCATGGCAACGTGCGTGGT
GTTTAACCGAATGCAGGTTTCTACCAGGTCGTCTTTCTGCTTTCCGCCATCGGCTCGCCGGCAGAACTTG
AGTACGTCCGCAACGTGTGGACGGAACACGCGGCCGGGCTTGTCTCCCTTCCCTTCCCGGTATCGGTTCA
TGGATTCGGTTAGATGGGAAACCGCCATCAGTACCAGGTCGTAATCCCACACACTGGCCATGCCGGCCGG
CCCTGCGGAAACCTCTACGTGCCCGTCTGGAAGCTCGTAGCGGATCACCTCGCCAGCTCGTCGGTCACGC
TTCGACAGACGGAAAACGGCCACGTCCATGATGCTGCGACTATCGCGGGTGCCCACGTCATAGAGCATCG
GAACGAAAAAATCTGGTTGCTCGTCGCCCTTGGGCGGCTTCCTAATCGACGGCGCACCGGCTGCCGGCGG
TTGCCGGGATTCTTTGCGGATTCGATCAGCGGCCGCTTGCCACGATTCACCGGGGCGTGCTTCTGCCTCG
ATGCGTTGCCGCTGGGCGGCCTGCGCGGCCTTCAACTTCTCCACCAGGTCATCACCCAGCGCCGCGCCGA
TTTGTACCGGGCCGGATGGTTTGCGACCGCTCACGCCGATTCCTCGGGCTTGGGGGTTCCAGTGCCATTG
CAGGGCCGGCAGGCAACCCAGCCGCTTACGCCTGGCCAACCGCCCGTTCCTCCACACATGGGGCATTCCA
CGGCGTCGGTGCCTGGTTGTTCTTGATTTTCCATGCCGCCTCCTTTAGCCGCTAAAATTCATCTACTCAT
TTATTCATTTGCTCATTTACTCTGGTAGCTGCGCGATGTATTCAGATAGCAGCTCGGTAATGGTCTTGCC
TTGGCGTACCGCGTACATCTTCAGCTTGGTGTGATCCTCCGCCGGCAACTGAAAGTTGACCCGCTTCATG
GCTGGCGTGTCTGCCAGGCTGGCCAACGTTGCAGCCTTGCTGCTGCGTGCGCTCGGACGGCCGGCACTTA
GCGTGTTTGTGCTTTTGCTCATTTTCTCTTTACCTCATTAACTCAAATGAGTTTTGATTTAATTTCAGCG
GCCAGCGCCTGGACCTCGCGGGCAGCGTCGCCCTCGGGTTCTGATTCAAGAACGGTTGTGCCGGCGGCGG
CAGTGCCTGGGTAGCTCACGCGCTGCGTGATACGGGACTCAAGAATGGGCAGCTCGTACCCGGCCAGCGC
CTCGGCAACCTCACCGCCGATGCGCGTGCCTTTGATCGCCCGCGACACGACAAAGGCCGCTTGTAGCCTT
CCATCCGTGACCTCAATGCGCTGCTTAACCAGCTCCACCAGGTCGGCGGTGGCCCATATGTCGTAAGGGC
TTGGCTGCACCGGAATCAGCACGAAGTCGGCTGCCTTGATCGCGGACACAGCCAAGTCCGCCGCCTGGGG
CGCTCCGTCGATCACTACGAAGTCGCGCCGGCCGATGGCCTTCACGTCGCGGTCAATCGTCGGGCGGTCG
ATGCCGACAACGGTTAGCGGTTGATCTTCCCGCACGGCCGCCCAATCGCGGGCACTGCCCTGGGGATCGG
AATCGACTAACAGAACATCGGCCCCGGCGAGTTGCAGGGCGCGGGCTAGATGGGTTGCGATGGTCGTCTT
GCCTGACCCGCCTTTCTGGTTAAGTACAGCGATAACCTTCATGCGTTCCCCTTGCGTATTTGTTTATTTA
CTCATCGCATCATATACGCAGCGACCGCATGACGCAAGCTGTTTTACTCAAATACACATCACCTTTTTAG
ACGGCGGCGCTCGGTTTCTTCAGCGGCCAAGCTGGCCGGCCAGGCCGCCAGCTTGGCATCAGACAAACCG
GCCAGGATTTCATGCAGCCGCACGGTTGAGAGGTGCGCGGGCGGCTCGAACACGTACCCGGCCGCGATCA
TCTCCGCCTCGATCTCTTCGGTAATGAAAAACGGTTCGTCCTGGCCGTCCTGGTGCGGTTTCATGCTTGT
TCCTCTTGGCGTTCATTCTCGGCGGCCGCCAGGGCGTCGGCCTCGGTCAATGCGTCCTCACGGAAGGCAC
CGCGCCGCCTGGCCTCGGTGGGCGTCACTTCCTCGCTGCGCTCAAGTGCGCGGTACAGGGTCGAGCGATG
CACGCCAAGCAGTGCAGCCGCCTCTTTCACGGTGCGGCCTTCCTGGTCGATCAGCTCGCGGGCGTGCGCG
ATCTGTGCCGGGGTGAGGGTAGGGCGGGGGCCAAACTTCACGCCTCGGGCCTTGGCGGCCTCGCGCCCGC
TCCGGGTGCGGTCGATGATTAGGGAACGCTCGAACTCGGCAATGCCGGCGAACACGGTCAACACCATGCG
GCCGGCCGGCGTGGTGGTGTCGGCCCACGGCTCTGCCAGGCTACGCAGGCCCGCGCCGGCCTCCTGGATG
CGCTCGGCAATGTCCAGTAGGTCGCGGGTGCTGCGGGCCAGGCGGTCTAGCCTGGTCACTGTCACAACGT
CGCCAGGGCGTAGGTGGTCAAGCATCCTGGCCAGCTCCGGGCGGTCGCGCCTGGTGCCGGTGATCTTCTC
GGAAAACAGCTTGGTGCAGCCGGCCGCGTGCAGTTCGGCCCGTTGGTTGGTCAAGTCCTGGTCGTCGGTG
CTGACGCGGGCATAGCCCAGCAGGCCAGCGGCGGCGCTCTTGTTCATGGCGTAATGTCTCCGGTTCTAGT
CGCAAGTATTCTACTTTATGCGACTAAAACACGCGACAAGAAAACGCCAGGAAAAGGGCAGGGCGGCAGC
CTGTCGCGTAACTTAGGACTTGTGCGACATGTCGTTTTCAGATGACGGCTGCACTGAACGTCAGAAGCCG
ACTGCACTATAGCAGCGGAGGGGTTGGATCAAAGTACTTTGATCCCGAGGGGAACCCTGTGGTTGGCATG
CACATACAAATGGACGAACGGATAAACCTTTTCACGCCCTTTTAAATATCCGATTATTCTAATAAACGCT
CTTTTCTCTTAGGTTTACCCGCCAATATATCCTGTCAGGATCCGGTCTCATGACAGCGCGAGTCGGTCCC
ATTATTGAAGCATTTATCAGGGTTATTGTCTCATGAGCGGATACATATTTGAATGTATTTAGAAAAATAA
ACAAATAGGGGTTCCGCGCACATTTCCCCGAAAAGTGCCACCTGACGTCTAAGAAACCATTATTATCATG
ACATTAACCTATAAAAATAGGCGTATCACGAGGCCCTTTCGTCTTCAAGAATTAGCTTGGCAATTCCCGA
TCTAGTAACATAGATGACACCGCGCGCGATAATTTATCCTAGTTTGCGCGCTATATTTTGTTTTCTATCG
CGTATTAAATGTATAATTGCGGGACTCTAATCATAAAAACCCATCTCATAAATAACGTCATGCATTACAT
GTTAATTATTACATGCTTAACGTAATTCAACAGAAATTATATGATAATCGTCGCAAGACCGGCAACAGGA
TTCAATCTTAAGAAACTTTATTGCCAAATGTTTGAACGATCGGGATCGAAGATCCATTCCAAGCTTACAC
CTTCCTCTTTTTTTTTGGTGCTGCCACATCCTCGGTACCATCTTGTGCATCGTCTTCATCATCATCGGTT
GGAGGCTTTGCCCAGGTAATACTGGCTCTCTTTTCGATGGGAGTGCCCTGTCCTCGACCCGTAGTGGACT
TAGTAACTACAATCTTGTCAACAAATAGACCCACAAACACTCTCTTATCGTCTACGCTAGCTCTTCCCCA
CCAGCTCTTTGGACCTGTAGGATCAGCGTCGGCATCCTCAGGAAACCATTGATCGAGTGGAAGCTTTGGG
GCCTCGGCGGCCTCAAGCTCTGCGAGTCGCTCCTCTGCGCCTTGCTGTCTCAAAGTTAGTGCAGCTTGTT
GCTTCCTGAAATGCTTCCGACCAACTGGTCCATCATATGCTCCGGCAGCCCTATCTTCGTAAAGTTCTTC
CAATGCATTCAAGGCGTCTGCTCTTTCGGCTACCAAATTAGCTCTTTCGCCACTTTTTTCTGGTGCCTCT
GTTAGCTTACCAAAACGCCGGGCAGCCTCCCAAAGAAGAGCTAAAGTTTCCTCATCCCCTTCAGCGTGTC
TAATCTTGTTGAAAATACGTTCGGCCACAAATTTATCAAGAGCAGCCATAGAAACGTTGCATGTACCCTC
ATGCTGTCCTGGAGCAGAAGGGTCCACCACTTTACGACGTCTGCACCTGTAAGAATCCTTGATTGACTCT
TCTCCACGTTTTGATGTCATAACAGCCCCACACTCACAATAAAGCTTATCCATTGCTGACAAAATTGCCT
GTCCCCGAGATAAACCCTTTCCACGCCCTCTACCATCAAGCCAGGCCTGCAACTCGTACCACTCGGCAGG
TTCGATGATCGGTCCACAGTCTAATTCAACTGGACGCAAAGTAATAGGATCCCTTTGGATCCTATAACCT
TCGATTTTTGTAGTAGGAGTACCATCAGGTTTTTTCTTATAAATGACTTCTGCGGCGAATCCAGCAATAC
GCGGATCCCGAAGGATTCTCATAACTGTAGCGGGATCCCAAGCGGAAGATGCAGTCTTCTTACCGATTGT
TTCCCCTCGAGTTGGCACTGCGTCAGCATCCATCCTTTTACAAAGCCCAGTGATAGATCCAGGGTGGATA
GCAGCCTGGCTACCTGGCTTAAATGGAAGATGTTTGTGAGTTTTGATCTCTCTCCACCACCATCTAATAA
CGTCAGGTTCGAACTCAAAAGGCCCTGTGAGAGGGGTTGTGCTATGAGCTAGCTTATTAATAACCACGTT
CACCATCCTACCATTTCTGGTAATCTCTTTTGTCTCACTCACGAGTTCGAAACCATACGGAGCTTTTCCT
CCTACATAGCCTCCAAGCTCCCTTTGCAGGTTCTTGGTGTCCAAGATTTTAGCACTCTTCAGTGATGACT
CTTTATGGCTAGCGTCGAGTCGCATAATAAGGTGTATAAGGTCCATCACATTACCCTGCCTGAATACACC
TTCTTGTGTACTTACGATAGTAACACCGAGTGCAAGTAGCTCGCTCACGATCGGAATTGCATCCATAACT
TTGAGTCTACTGAACCTAGATACATCATAAACTATTATCATATTTAGTCGACCGGCCCGACACTCATTTA
ATATTCTTTCAAATTCAGGCCGTTCAGCAGTACCAAAGGCTGATGTACCAGGAGCCTCAGAGAAATGACC
CACAAATCTAAACCTACCCCCATCTCTCTCTACCTCTCTTTGTAAATCAGCAGCTTTATCCTCGTTGGCA
GATCTCTGTGTAGCTGGAGAGGCGGCAGAAGAGTTCTCTCTTTCTCTTGATTGTCTATCATAAGCGCCGG
CATACGTGTCCATTTCGACTAGAATAGTAAATTGTAATGTTGTTTGTTGTTTGTTTTGTTGTGGTAATTG
TTGTAAAAATACCGGAGTCCTCTCCAAATGAAATGAACTTCCTT
Features (pLannotate 1.2.2; 24 found; start..end, strand, type, name):
     30..89      +  promoter       GAL10 promoter (fragment): S. cerevisiae GAL10; inducible promoter, regulated by Gal4
    253..281     +  promoter       GAL1 promoter (fragment): S. cerevisiae GAL1; inducible promoter, regulated by Gal4
    324..411     -  promoter       AmpR promoter (fragment): bla
    532..784     -  terminator     NOS terminator: nopaline synthase terminator and poly(A) signal
    810..1059    -  CDS            GAL4 activation domain (fragment): activation domain of the GAL4 transcriptional activator; Saccharomyces cerevisiae GAL4 (truncated)
   1102..1353    -  CDS            LexA BD: DNA-binding domain of E. coli LexA; lexA (truncated); binds the 16-bp palindromic sequence 5'-CTGTATATATATACAG-3'
   1357..2292    -  CDS            ERT2: mutated ligand-binding domain of the human estrogen receptor (Feil et al., 1997)
   2334..2513    -  promoter       NOS promoter: nopaline synthase promoter
   2614..2638    -  misc_feature   LB T-DNA repeat: left border repeat from nopaline C58 T-DNA
   3162..3185    +  promoter       Pc promoter (fragment): intI1 (promoter lies within the coding sequence); class 1 integron promoter
   3361..3417    +  CDS            GmR (fragment): gentamycin acetyltransferase; aacC1; confers resistance to gentamycin
   3424..4212    +  CDS            aadA: S3AD_ECOLX - Experimental evidence at protein level: Swiss-Prot protein existence level 1. Mediates bacterial resistance to the antibiotics streptomycin and spectinomycin. From Escherichia coli.
   4303..4891    +  rep_origin     ori: high-copy-number ColE1/pMB1/pBR322/pUC origin of replication
   5077..5217    -  misc_feature   bom: basis of mobility region from pBR322
   5319..5358    -  CDS            rop (fragment): Rop protein, which maintains plasmids at low copy number; rop
   5561..5755    -  rep_origin     pVS1 oriV: origin of replication for the Pseudomonas plasmid pVS1 (Heeb et al., 2000)
   5821..6894    -  CDS            pVS1 RepA: replication protein from the Pseudomonas plasmid pVS1 (Heeb et al., 2000)
   7323..7952    -  CDS            pVS1 StaA: stability protein from the Pseudomonas plasmid pVS1 (Heeb et al., 2000)
   8512..8913    -  CDS            Y4CG_SINFN (fragment): Protein inferred from homology: Swiss-Prot protein existence level 3. From Sinorhizobium fredii (strain NBRC 101917 / NGR234).
   9253..9277    -  misc_feature   RB T-DNA repeat: right border repeat from nopaline C58 T-DNA
   9311..9398    -  promoter       AmpR promoter (fragment): bla
   9519..9771    -  terminator     NOS terminator: nopaline synthase terminator and poly(A) signal
  11650..11675   -  misc_feature   TMV Ω (fragment): translational enhancer from the tobacco mosaic virus 5'-leader sequence (Gallie et al., 1988)
  11708..20      -  promoter       minimal CaMV 35S promoter (across the origin): minimal 35S promoter from cauliflower mosaic virus
