[The description below was written by a language model from this plasmid's Addgene catalogue record and pLannotate feature annotations shown in this document.]
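Description:
pDGB3_Omega1_Pnos:ER:lexABD:GAL4AD:T35s-OplexA:mini35S:phi31:Tnos (GB1677) is a GoldenBraid omega-level binary plasmid for plant expression, built on a self-made pCambia1302-derived backbone. It carries a high-copy ColE1/pUC-type origin for propagation in E. coli and the pVS1 replicon (oriV, RepA, StaA), which supports maintenance in Agrobacterium. Bacterial selection is by spectinomycin through aadA. The payload of about 5 kb lies between nopaline-type left and right T-DNA border repeats, so it can be delivered to plant cells by Agrobacterium-mediated transfer. No plant selectable marker is annotated. Internal BsaI and BsmBI sites were removed from the insert. The module was assembled through BsmBI sites that were destroyed in cloning, and it can be released with BsaI for further GoldenBraid assembly.

The insert combines two transcriptional units. In the first, the nopaline synthase promoter constitutively drives a chimeric activator made of an estrogen receptor ligand-binding domain, the LexA DNA-binding domain and the GAL4 activation domain. In the second, LexA operator sequences are placed upstream of a minimal CaMV 35S promoter with a TMV omega leader fragment, followed by the PhiC31 integrase coding sequence and a NOS terminator. Estradiol activates the chimeric factor, which binds the operators and switches on integrase expression.

The annotation software did not label the operator or the PhiC31 ORF, which corresponds to the unannotated gap between the omega leader and the terminator. It also calls a NOS terminator after the activator, although the name specifies T35S. The two sequence records describe the same plasmid in opposite orientations and differ by one nucleotide. The module serves as the inducible recombinase component of a PhiC31-based memory switch for plant synthetic biology.
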