Addgene plasmid #160641: pDGB3_Omega1_Pnos:ER:lexABD:GAL4AD:T35s-OplexA:mini35S:phi31:Tnos (GB1677)
Purpose: Module for estradiol-inducible exp of the PhiC31 integrase gene. Includes TU for constitutive exp of an estradiol-inducible transcription activator and TU for estradiol-inducible exp of PhiC31.
Depositing lab: Diego Orzaez. Depositing organization: Agencia Estatal Consejo Superior de Investigaciones Científicas, M.P. Publication: A memory switch for plant synthetic biology based on the phage varphiC31 integration system. Bernabe-Orts JM, Quijano-Rubio A, Vazquez-Vilar M, Mancheno-Bonillo J, Moles-Casas V, Selma S, Gianoglio S, Granell A, Orzaez D. Nucleic Acids Res. 2020 Apr 6;48(6):3379-3394. doi: 10.1093/nar/gkaa104. PubMed 32083668.
Backbone
  Vector backbone: pEGB3_omega1
  Backbone manufacturer: self-made; derived from pCambia1302 generated at the Cambia Institute
  Vector type: Plant Expression, Synthetic Biology
Growth in bacteria
  Bacterial resistance: Spectinomycin, 50 μg/mL
  Growth temperature: 37°C
  Growth strain: DH5alpha
  Copy number: High Copy
Gene/Insert
  Gene/Insert name: ERLexABDGal4AD / PhiC31
  Species: Synthetic
  Insert size (bp): 5027
  Mutation: BsaI and BsmBI sites removed
  Promoter: Pnos
  Cloning method: Restriction Enzyme; 5′ cloning site BsmBI (destroyed during cloning); 3′ cloning site BsmBI (destroyed during cloning)
  Sequencing primers: 5′ caacctctcgggcttctgga
Terms and licenses: Academic/Nonprofit Terms; Industry Terms: Not Available to Industry
Depositor comments: Compatible with GoldenBraid; insert can be released with BsaI
How to cite: pDGB3_Omega1_Pnos:ER:lexABD:GAL4AD:T35s-OplexA:mini35S:phi31:Tnos (GB1677) was a gift from Diego Orzaez (Addgene plasmid # 160641 ; http://n2t.net/addgene:160641 ; RRID:Addgene_160641)
